Addgene plasmid #217297: WT-MEK1-V5
Purpose: Lentivirus vector for expression of MEK1
Depositing lab: Channing Der. Depositing organization: University of North Carolina at Chapel Hill.
Backbone
  Vector backbone: pCW107-V5
  Backbone size w/o insert (bp): 7565
  Vector type: Lentiviral
  Selectable markers: Puromycin
Growth in bacteria
  Bacterial resistance: Ampicillin, 100 μg/mL
  Growth temperature: 37°C
  Growth strain: NEB Stable
  Copy number: High Copy
Gene/Insert
  Gene/Insert name: MAP2K1
  Species: H. sapiens (human)
  Insert size (bp): 1179
  Entrez Gene: MAP2K1 (a.k.a. CFC3, MAPKK1, MEK1, MEL, MKK1, PRKMK1)
  Tag / fusion protein: V5 (C terminal on insert)
  Cloning method: Restriction Enzyme; 5′ cloning site NHE1 (not destroyed); 3′ cloning site AGE1 (not destroyed)
Terms and licenses: Academic/Nonprofit Terms; Industry Terms: Not Available to Industry
How to cite: WT-MEK1-V5 was a gift from Channing Der (Addgene plasmid # 217297 ; http://n2t.net/addgene:217297 ; RRID:Addgene_217297)
