[The description below was written by a language model from this plasmid's Addgene catalogue record and pLannotate feature annotations shown in this document.]
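Description:
WT-MEK1-V5 is a third-generation-style, self-inactivating HIV-1 lentiviral transfer plasmid built on the pCW107-V5 backbone for expressing wild-type human MEK1 (MAP2K1) in mammalian cells. In bacteria it is maintained through a high-copy ColE1/pUC-type origin and selected with ampicillin via the β-lactamase gene. An f1 origin and remnants of a lac/lacZα cloning region, flanked by T3 and T7 promoters, are carried over from the parental plasmid. The annotated sequence is 8,743 nt, consistent with the stated backbone plus the 1,179 bp insert.

The viral genome is transcribed from a chimeric RSV promoter fused to a truncated 5' LTR, which removes the need for Tat during packaging. It is followed by the Ψ packaging signal with a partial gag sequence and the Rev response element for nuclear export of the full-length RNA. Inside the provirus, an SV40 early promoter (with its embedded origin) drives puromycin N-acetyltransferase, allowing selection of transduced cells. A central polypurine tract lies downstream and aids nuclear import of the reverse-transcribed genome. A separate human PGK promoter then drives the MAP2K1 coding sequence, cloned between NheI and AgeI sites and fused at its C terminus to a V5 epitope tag for detection by immunoblotting or immunoprecipitation. A WPRE enhances transcript stability and expression, and the ΔU3 3' LTR renders the integrated provirus transcriptionally self-inactivating. An SV40 polyadenylation signal sits beyond the LTR.

MEK1 is the dual-specificity kinase acting between RAF and ERK in the MAPK cascade. The construct is intended for stable, constitutive expression of tagged wild-type MEK1. The "WT" name hints at use as a reference alongside mutant versions, though the record does not state this.
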