Features (pLannotate 1.2.2; 30 found; start..end, strand, type, name):
     85..220     +  rep_origin     SV40 ori: SV40 origin of replication
    266..862     +  CDS            PuroR (fragment): puromycin N-acetyltransferase; pac from Streptomyces; confers resistance to puromycin
    911..1028    +  misc_feature   cPPT/CTS: central polypurine tract and central termination sequence of HIV-1
   1086..1586    +  promoter       hPGK promoter: human phosphoglycerate kinase 1 promoter
   1595..2773    +  CDS            MAP2K1 (sequence withheld): MP2K1_HUMAN - Also known as MEK1, PRKMK1. Experimental evidence at protein level: Swiss-Prot protein existence level 1. Dual specificity protein kinase which acts as an essential component of the MAP kinase signal transduction pathway. Binding of extracellular ligands such as growth factors, cytokines and hormones to their cell-surface receptors activates RAS and this initiates RAF1 activation. RAF1 then further activates the dual-specificity protein kinases MAP2K1/MEK1 and MAP2K2/MEK2. Both MAP2K1/MEK1 and MAP2K2/MEK2 function specifically in the MAPK/ERK cascade, and catalyze the concomitant
   2780..2821    +  CDS            V5 tag: epitope tag from simian virus 5
   2846..3434    +  misc_feature   WPRE: woodchuck hepatitis virus posttranscriptional regulatory element
   3485..3504    +  misc_feature   cPPT/CTS (fragment): central polypurine tract and central termination sequence of HIV-1
   3506..3739    +  LTR            3' LTR (ΔU3): self-inactivating 3' long terminal repeat (LTR) from HIV-1
   3817..3938    +  polyA_signal   SV40 poly(A) signal: SV40 polyadenylation signal
   3978..4113    +  rep_origin     SV40 ori: SV40 origin of replication
   4134..4152    -  promoter       T7 promoter: promoter for bacteriophage T7 RNA polymerase
   4160..4315    +  CDS            lacZα (fragment): LacZα fragment of β-galactosidase; lacZ fragment
   4320..4748    +  rep_origin     f1 ori (sequence partly withheld): f1 bacteriophage origin of replication; arrow indicates direction of (+) strand synthesis
   4801..4905    +  promoter       AmpR promoter: bla
   4906..5766    +  CDS            AmpR: β-lactamase; bla; confers resistance to ampicillin, carbenicillin, and related antibiotics
   5937..6525    +  rep_origin     ori: high-copy-number ColE1/pMB1/pBR322/pUC origin of replication
   6708..6800    +  CDS            lacI (fragment): lac repressor; lacI; The lac repressor binds to the lac operator to inhibit transcription in E. coli. This inhibition can be relieved by adding lactose or isopropyl-β-D-thiogalactopyranoside (IPTG).
   6813..6834    +  protein_bind   CAP binding site: CAP binding activates transcription in the presence of cAMP. E. coli catabolite activator protein
   6849..6879    +  promoter       lac promoter: promoter for the E. coli lac operon
   6887..6903    +  protein_bind   lac operator: The lac repressor binds to the lac operator to inhibit transcription in E. coli. This inhibition can be relieved by adding lactose or isopropyl-β-D-thiogalactopyranoside (IPTG). lac repressor encoded by lacI
   6948..6966    +  promoter       T3 promoter: promoter for bacteriophage T3 RNA polymerase
   6994..7220    +  promoter       RSV promoter: Rous sarcoma virus enhancer/promoter
   7221..7401    +  LTR            5' LTR (truncated): truncated 5' long terminal repeat (LTR) from HIV-1
   7448..7573    +  misc_feature   HIV-1 Ψ: packaging signal of human immunodeficiency virus type 1
   7557..7920    +  CDS            HIV-1 gag (fragment): gag protein from human immunodeficiency virus 1; gag
   8066..8299    +  misc_feature   RRE: The Rev response element (RRE) of HIV-1 allows for Rev-dependent mRNA export from the nucleus to the cytoplasm.
   8676..8702    +  CDS            Rev (fragment): human immunodeficiency virus 1 (HIV-1) Rev protein; rev; enhances nuclear export of unspliced and incompletely spliced viral mRNAs
   8709..8732    +  promoter       SV40 promoter (fragment): SV40 early promoter
   8733..61      +  promoter       SV40 promoter (fragment) (across the origin): SV40 enhancer and early promoter
>Addgene plasmid #217297 | WT-MEK1-V5 | addgene full sequence | sequence record 431009 | Addgene NGS Result
TCCCCAGGCTCCCCAGCAGGCAGAAGTATGCAAAGCATGCGTCTCAATTAGTCAGCAACCATAGTCCCGC
CCCTAACTCCGCCCATCCCGCCCCTAACTCCGCCCAGTTCCGCCCATTCTCCGCCCCATGGCTGACTAAT
TTTTTTTATTTATGCAGAGGCCGAGGCCGCCTCGGCCTCTGAGCTATTCCAGAAGTAGTGAGGAGGCTTT
TTTGGAGGCCTAGGCTTTTGCAAAAAGCTTTCTAGAGGTACCACCGGAGCTTACCATGACCGAGTACAAG
CCCACGGTGCGCCTCGCCACCCGCGACGACGTCCCCAGGGCCGTACGCACCCTCGCCGCCGCGTTCGCCG
ACTACCCCGCCACGCGCCACACCGTCGATCCGGACCGCCACATCGAGCGGGTCACCGAGCTGCAAGAACT
CTTCCTCACGCGCGTCGGGCTCGACATCGGCAAGGTGTGGGTCGCGGACGACGGCGCCGCCGTGGCGGTC
TGGACCACGCCGGAGAGCGTCGAAGCGGGGGCGGTGTTCGCCGAGATCGGCCCGCGCATGGCCGAGTTGA
GCGGTTCCCGGCTGGCCGCGCAGCAACAGATGGAAGGCCTCCTGGCGCCGCACCGGCCCAAGGAGCCCGC
GTGGTTCCTGGCCACCGTCGGCGTCTCGCCCGACCACCAGGGCAAGGGTCTGGGCAGCGCCGTCGTGCTC
CCCGGAGTGGAGGCGGCCGAGCGCGCCGGGGTGCCCGCCTTCCTGGAGACCTCCGCGCCCCGCAACCTCC
CCTTCTACGAGCGGCTCGGCTTCACCGTCACCGCCGACGTCGAGGTGCCCGAAGGACCGCGCACCTGGTG
CATGACCCGCAAGCCCGGTGCCAGTTAACGAATTCTAGATCTTGAGACAAATGGCAGTATTCATCCACAA
TTTTAAAAGAAAAGGGGGGATTGGGGGGTACAGTGCAGGGGAAAGAATAGTAGACATAATAGCAACAGAC
ATACAAACTAAAGAATTACAAAAACAAATTACAAAAATTCAAAATTTTCGGGTTTATTACAGGGACAGCA
GAGATCCACTTTGGCGCCGGCTCGAGGCCTGCAGGTTGCGCCTTTTCCAAGGCAGCCCTGGGTTTGCGCA
GGGACGCGGCTGCTCTGGGCGTGGTTCCGGGAAACGCAGCGGCGCCGACCCTGGGTCTCGCACATTCTTC
ACGTCCGTTCGCAGCGTCACCCGGATCTTCGCCGCTACCCTTGTGGGCCCCCCGGCGACGCTTCCTGCTC
CGCCCCTAAGTCGGGAAGGTTCCTTGCGGTTCGCGGCGTGCCGGACGTGACAAACGGAAGCCGCACGTCT
CACTAGTACCCTCGCAGACGGACAGCGCCAGGGAGCAATGGCAGCGCGCCGACCGCGATGGGCTGTGGCC
AATAGCGGCTGCTCAGCAGGGCGCGCCGAGAGCAGCGGCCGGGAAGGGGCGGTGCGGGAGGCGGGGTGTG
GGGCGGTAGTGTGGGCCCTGTTCCTGCCCGCGCGGTGTTCCGCATTCTGCAAGCCTCCGGAGCGCACGTC
GGCAGTCGGCTCCCTCGTTGACCGAATCACCGACCTCTCTCCCCAGGGGCTAGC
[1179 nt withheld, positions 1595-2773]
ACCGGTGGTAAGCCTATCCCTAACCCTCTCCTCGGTCTCGATTCTACGTAGTAATGACCGCGTTAAGTCG
ACAATCAACCTCTGGATTACAAAATTTGTGAAAGATTGACTGGTATTCTTAACTATGTTGCTCCTTTTAC
GCTATGTGGATACGCTGCTTTAATGCCTTTGTATCATGCTATTGCTTCCCGTATGGCTTTCATTTTCTCC
TCCTTGTATAAATCCTGGTTGCTGTCTCTTTATGAGGAGTTGTGGCCCGTTGTCAGGCAACGTGGCGTGG
TGTGCACTGTGTTTGCTGACGCAACCCCCACTGGTTGGGGCATTGCCACCACCTGTCAGCTCCTTTCCGG
GACTTTCGCTTTCCCCCTCCCTATTGCCACGGCGGAACTCATCGCCGCCTGCCTTGCCCGCTGCTGGACA
GGGGCTCGGCTGTTGGGCACTGACAATTCCGTGGTGTTGTCGGGGAAATCATCGTCCTTTCCTTGGCTGC
TCGCCTGTGTTGCCACCTGGATTCTGCGCGGGACGTCCTTCTGCTACGTCCCTTCGGCCCTCAATCCAGC
GGACCTTCCTTCCCGCGGCCTGCTGCCGGCTCTGCGGCCTCTTCCGCGTCTTCGCCTTCGCCCTCAGACG
AGTCGGATCTCCCTTTGGGCCGCCTCCCCGCGTCGACTTTAAGACCAATGACTTACAAGGCAGCTGTAGA
TCTTAGCCACTTTTTAAAAGAAAAGGGGGGACTGGAAGGGCTAATTCACTCCCAACGAAGACAAGATCTG
CTTTTTGCTTGTACTGGGTCTCTCTGGTTAGACCAGATCTGAGCCTGGGAGCTCTCTGGCTAACTAGGGA
ACCCACTGCTTAAGCCTCAATAAAGCTTGCCTTGAGTGCTTCAAGTAGTGTGTGCCCGTCTGTTGTGTGA
CTCTGGTAACTAGAGATCCCTCAGACCCTTTTAGTCAGTGTGGAAAATCTCTAGCAGTACGTATAGTAGT
TCATGTCATCTTATTATTCAGTATTTATAACTTGCAAAGAAATGAATATCAGAGAGTGAGAGGAACTTGT
TTATTGCAGCTTATAATGGTTACAAATAAAGCAATAGCATCACAAATTTCACAAATAAAGCATTTTTTTC
ACTGCATTCTAGTTGTGGTTTGTCCAAACTCATCAATGTATCTTATCATGTCTGGCTCTAGCTATCCCGC
CCCTAACTCCGCCCATCCCGCCCCTAACTCCGCCCAGTTCCGCCCATTCTCCGCCCCATGGCTGACTAAT
TTTTTTTATTTATGCAGAGGCCGAGGCCGCCTCGGCCTCTGAGCTATTCCAGAAGTAGTGAGGAGGCTTT
TTTGGAGGCCTAGGGACGTACCCAATTCGCCCTATAGTGAGTCGTATTACGCGCGCTCACTGGCCGTCGT
TTTACAACGTCGTGACTGGGAAAACCCTGGCGTTACCCAACTTAATCGCCTTGCAGCACATCCCCCTTTC
GCCAGCTGGCGTAATAGCGAAGAGGCCCGCACCGATCGCCCTTCCCAACAGTTGCGCAGCCTGAATGGCG
AATGGG
[124 nt withheld, positions 4320-4443]
C
[91 nt withheld, positions 4445-4535]
A
[49 nt withheld, positions 4537-4585]
CCTTTGACGTTGGAGTCCACGTTCTTT
[37 nt withheld, positions 4613-4649]
ACCCTATCTCGGTCTATTCTTTTGATTTATAAGGGATTTTGCCGATTTCGGCCTATTGGTTAAAAAATGA
GCTGATTTAACAAAAATTTAACGCGAATTTTAACAAAATATTAACGCTTACAATTTAGGTGGCACTTTTC
GGGGAAATGTGCGCGGAACCCCTATTTGTTTATTTTTCTAAATACATTCAAATATGTATCCGCTCATGAG
ACAATAACCCTGATAAATGCTTCAATAATATTGAAAAAGGAAGAGTATGAGTATTCAACATTTCCGTGTC
GCCCTTATTCCCTTTTTTGCGGCATTTTGCCTTCCTGTTTTTGCTCACCCAGAAACGCTGGTGAAAGTAA
AAGATGCTGAAGATCAGTTGGGTGCACGAGTGGGTTACATCGAACTGGATCTCAACAGCGGTAAGATCCT
TGAGAGTTTTCGCCCCGAAGAACGTTTTCCAATGATGAGCACTTTTAAAGTTCTGCTATGTGGCGCGGTA
TTATCCCGTATTGACGCCGGGCAAGAGCAACTCGGTCGCCGCATACACTATTCTCAGAATGACTTGGTTG
AGTACTCACCAGTCACAGAAAAGCATCTTACGGATGGCATGACAGTAAGAGAATTATGCAGTGCTGCCAT
AACCATGAGTGATAACACTGCGGCCAACTTACTTCTGACAACGATCGGAGGACCGAAGGAGCTAACCGCT
TTTTTGCACAACATGGGGGATCATGTAACTCGCCTTGATCGTTGGGAACCGGAGCTGAATGAAGCCATAC
CAAACGACGAGCGTGACACCACGATGCCTGTAGCAATGGCAACAACGTTGCGCAAACTATTAACTGGCGA
ACTACTTACTCTAGCTTCCCGGCAACAATTAATAGACTGGATGGAGGCGGATAAAGTTGCAGGACCACTT
CTGCGCTCGGCCCTTCCGGCTGGCTGGTTTATTGCTGATAAATCTGGAGCCGGTGAGCGTGGGTCTCGCG
GTATCATTGCAGCACTGGGGCCAGATGGTAAGCCCTCCCGTATCGTAGTTATCTACACGACGGGGAGTCA
GGCAACTATGGATGAACGAAATAGACAGATCGCTGAGATAGGTGCCTCACTGATTAAGCATTGGTAACTG
TCAGACCAAGTTTACTCATATATACTTTAGATTGATTTAAAACTTCATTTTTAATTTAAAAGGATCTAGG
TGAAGATCCTTTTTGATAATCTCATGACCAAAATCCCTTAACGTGAGTTTTCGTTCCACTGAGCGTCAGA
CCCCGTAGAAAAGATCAAAGGATCTTCTTGAGATCCTTTTTTTCTGCGCGTAATCTGCTGCTTGCAAACA
AAAAAACCACCGCTACCAGCGGTGGTTTGTTTGCCGGATCAAGAGCTACCAACTCTTTTTCCGAAGGTAA
CTGGCTTCAGCAGAGCGCAGATACCAAATACTGTTCTTCTAGTGTAGCCGTAGTTAGGCCACCACTTCAA
GAACTCTGTAGCACCGCCTACATACCTCGCTCTGCTAATCCTGTTACCAGTGGCTGCTGCCAGTGGCGAT
AAGTCGTGTCTTACCGGGTTGGACTCAAGACGATAGTTACCGGATAAGGCGCAGCGGTCGGGCTGAACGG
GGGGTTCGTGCACACAGCCCAGCTTGGAGCGAACGACCTACACCGAACTGAGATACCTACAGCGTGAGCT
ATGAGAAAGCGCCACGCTTCCCGAAGGGAGAAAGGCGGACAGGTATCCGGTAAGCGGCAGGGTCGGAACA
GGAGAGCGCACGAGGGAGCTTCCAGGGGGAAACGCCTGGTATCTTTATAGTCCTGTCGGGTTTCGCCACC
TCTGACTTGAGCGTCGATTTTTGTGATGCTCGTCAGGGGGGCGGAGCCTATGGAAAAACGCCAGCAACGC
GGCCTTTTTACGGTTCCTGGCCTTTTGCTGGCCTTTTGCTCACATGTTCTTTCCTGCGTTATCCCCTGAT
TCTGTGGATAACCGTATTACCGCCTTTGAGTGAGCTGATACCGCTCGCCGCAGCCGAACGACCGAGCGCA
GCGAGTCAGTGAGCGAGGAAGCGGAAGAGCGCCCAATACGCAAACCGCCTCTCCCCGCGCGTTGGCCGAT
TCATTAATGCAGCTGGCACGACAGGTTTCCCGACTGGAAAGCGGGCAGTGAGCGCAACGCAATTAATGTG
AGTTAGCTCACTCATTAGGCACCCCAGGCTTTACACTTTATGCTTCCGGCTCGTATGTTGTGTGGAATTG
TGAGCGGATAACAATTTCACACAGGAAACAGCTATGACCATGATTACGCCAAGCGCGCAATTAACCCTCA
CTAAAGGGAACAAAAGCTGGAGCTGCAAGCTTAATGTAGTCTTATGCAATACTCTTGTAGTCTTGCAACA
TGGTAACGATGAGTTAGCAACATGCCTTACAAGGAGAGAAAAAGCACCGTGCATGCCGATTGGTGGAAGT
AAGGTGGTACGATCGTGCCTTATTAGGAAGGCAACAGACGGGTCTGACATGGATTGGACGAACCACTGAA
TTGCCGCATTGCAGAGATATTGTATTTAAGTGCCTAGCTCGATACATAAACGGGTCTCTCTGGTTAGACC
AGATCTGAGCCTGGGAGCTCTCTGGCTAACTAGGGAACCCACTGCTTAAGCCTCAATAAAGCTTGCCTTG
AGTGCTTCAAGTAGTGTGTGCCCGTCTGTTGTGTGACTCTGGTAACTAGAGATCCCTCAGACCCTTTTAG
TCAGTGTGGAAAATCTCTAGCAGTGGCGCCCGAACAGGGACTTGAAAGCGAAAGGGAAACCAGAGGAGCT
CTCTCGACGCAGGACTCGGCTTGCTGAAGCGCGCACGGCAAGAGGCGAGGGGCGGCGACTGGTGAGTACG
CCAAAAATTTTGACTAGCGGAGGCTAGAAGGAGAGAGATGGGTGCGAGAGCGTCAGTATTAAGCGGGGGA
GAATTAGATCGCGATGGGAAAAAATTCGGTTAAGGCCAGGGGGAAAGAAAAAATATAAATTAAAACATAT
AGTATGGGCAAGCAGGGAGCTAGAACGATTCGCAGTTAATCCTGGCCTGTTAGAAACATCAGAAGGCTGT
AGACAAATACTGGGACAGCTACAACCATCCCTTCAGACAGGATCAGAAGAACTTAGATCATTATATAATA
CAGTAGCAACCCTCTATTGTGTGCATCAAAGGATAGAGATAAAAGACACCAAGGAAGCTTTAGACAAGAT
AGAGGAAGAGCAAAACAAAAGTAAGACCACCGCACAGCAAGCGGCCGCTGATCTTCAGACCTGGAGGAGG
AGATATGAGGGACAATTGGAGAAGTGAATTATATAAATATAAAGTAGTAAAAATTGAACCATTAGGAGTA
GCACCCACCAAGGCAAAGAGAAGAGTGGTGCAGAGAGAAAAAAGAGCAGTGGGAATAGGAGCTTTGTTCC
TTGGGTTCTTGGGAGCAGCAGGAAGCACTATGGGCGCAGCGTCAATGACGCTGACGGTACAGGCCAGACA
ATTATTGTCTGGTATAGTGCAGCAGCAGAACAATTTGCTGAGGGCTATTGAGGCGCAACAGCATCTGTTG
CAACTCACAGTCTGGGGCATCAAGCAGCTCCAGGCAAGAATCCTGGCTGTGGAAAGATACCTAAAGGATC
AACAGCTCCTGGGGATTTGGGGTTGCTCTGGAAAACTCATTTGCACCACTGCTGTGCCTTGGAATGCTAG
TTGGAGTAATAAATCTCTGGAACAGATTTGGAATCACACGACCTGGATGGAGTGGGACAGAGAAATTAAC
AATTACACAAGCTTAATACACTCCTTAATTGAAGAATCGCAAAACCAGCAAGAAAAGAATGAACAAGAAT
TATTGGAATTAGATAAATGGGCAAGTTTGTGGAATTGGTTTAACATAACAAATTGGCTGTGGTATATAAA
ATTATTCATAATGATAGTAGGAGGCTTGGTAGGTTTAAGAATAGTTTTTGCTGTACTTTCTATAGTGAAT
AGAGTTAGGCAGGGATATTCACCATTATCGTTTCAGACCCACCTCCCAACCCCGAGGGGACCCATGCATT
GCATCTCAATTAGTCAGCAACCAGGTGTGGAAAG
